>Addgene plasmid #196471 | pQE80l ACA | addgene full sequence | sequence record 387232 | Addgene NGS Result
GTCTAAGAAACCATTATTATCATGACATTAACCTATAAAAATAGGCGTATCACGAGGCCCTTTCGTCTTC
ACCTTGAGAAATCATAAAAAATTTATTTGCTTTGTGAGCGGATAACAATTATAATAGATTCAATTGTGAG
CGGATAACAATTTCACACAGAATTCATTAAAGAGGAGAAATTAACTATGAAAGGCAGCAGCCATCATCAT
CATCATCACGTCGACGCCCATATTGTCATGGTTGATGCATACAAGCCGACGAAGCTCGACGGCCACGGCG
TGGGTGTTCCGGGCGTCGGTGTGCCGGGTGTGGGTGTGCCGGGCGAAGGTGTGCCGGGCGTCGGTGTGCC
GGGTGTTGGTGTTCCGGGCGTTGGTGTGCCGGGCGTTGGCGTGCCGGGCGAGGGTGTGCCGGGCGTTGGT
GTTCCGGGCGTGGGTGTGCCGGGCGTGGGCGTGCCGGGCGTCGGTGTTCCGGGCGAGGGTGTGCCGGGCG
TAGGTGTGCCGGGCGTTGGTGAGCTCCCAGAAGATCTGGGCACCGGCCTGCTGGAAGCACTGCTGCGCGG
TGATCTGGCGGGCGCCGAAGCTCTGTTTCGTCGTGGCCTGCGTTTCTGGGGCCCGGAAGGCGTTCTGGAG
CACCTGCTGCTGCCGGTGCTGCGTGAAGTGGGCGAAGCTTGGCACCGTGGTGAAATCGGCGTTGCAGAAG
AACACCTGGCGAGCACCTTCCTGCGCGCTCGTCTGCAGGAGCTGCTGGACCTGGCAGGTTTCCCGCCGGG
TCCGCCGGTCCTGGTGACTACGCCACCGGGCGAACGCCACGAAATCGGTGCGATGCTGGCGGCGTACCAT
CTGCGTCGTAAGGGCGTCCCGGCGCTGTATCTGGGCCCGGATACTCCGCTGCCGGACCTGCGTGCACTGG
CGCGCCGCCTGGGTGCAGGCGCGGTCGTGCTGTCTGCTGTTCTGAGCGAACCGCTGCGTGCTCTGCCTGA
CGGTGCCCTGAAAGATCTGGCACCGCGTGTTTTCCTGGGCGGCCAGGGCGCAGGCCCGGAAGAGGCACGC
CGTCTGGGTGCCGAATACATGGAAGACCTGAAAGGCCTGGCTGAAGCGCTGTGGCTGCCGCGCGGTCCGG
AAAAAGAAGCAATCACTAGTGTGCCGGGCGTCGGCGTGCCGGGCGTAGGTGTTCCGGGCGAGGGTGTTCC
GGGCGTTGGTGTGCCGGGCGTCGGCGTGCCGGGCGTGGGTGTTCCGGGCGTAGGTGTGCCGGGCGAGGGT
GTGCCGGGCGTGGGCGTGCCGGGCGTAGGTGTTCCGGGCGTAGGTGTTCCGGGCGTAGGTGTTCCGGGTG
AAGGCGTGCCGGGCGTTGGTGTGCCGGGTGTGGGCGTGCCGGGCGGGCTGCTCGACGCCCATATTGTCAT
GGTTGATGCATACAAGCCGACGAAGCTCGAGTGGAAGAAATAAGGATCCGGCTGCTAACAAAGCCCGAAG
CTTAATTAGCTGAGCTTGGACTCCTGTTGATAGATCCAGTAATGACCTCAGAACTCCATCTGGATTTGTT
CAGAACGCTCGGTTGCCGCCGGGCGTTTTTTATTGGTGAGAATCCAAGCCAGCTTGGCGAGATTTTCAGG
AGCTAAGGAAGCTAAAATGGAGAAAAAAATCACTGGATATACCACCGTTGATATATCCCAATGGCATCGT
AAAGAACATTTTGAGGCATTTCAGTCAGTTGCTCAATGTACCTATAACCAGACCGTTCAGCTGGATATTA
CGGCCTTTTTAAAGACCGTAAAGAAAAATAAGCACAAGTTTTATCCGGCCTTTATTCACATTCTTGCCCG
CCTGATGAATGCTCATCCGGAATTTCGTATGGCAATGAAAGACGGTGAGCTGGTGATATGGGATAGTGTT
CACCCTTGTTACACCGTTTTCCATGAGCAAACTGAAACGTTTTCATCGCTCTGGAGTGAATACCACGACG
ATTTCCGGCAGTTTCTACACATATATTCGCAAGATGTGGCGTGTTACGGTGAAAACCTGGCCTATTTCCC
TAAAGGGTTTATTGAGAATATGTTTTTCGTCTCAGCCAATCCCTGGGTGAGTTTCACCAGTTTTGATTTA
AACGTGGCCAATATGGACAACTTCTTCGCCCCCGTTTTCACCATGGGCAAATATTATACGCAAGGCGACA
AGGTGCTGATGCCGCTGGCGATTCAGGTTCATCATGCCGTTTGTGATGGCTTCCATGTCGGCAGAATGCT
TAATGAATTACAACAGTACTGCGATGAGTGGCAGGGCGGGGCGTAATTTTTTTAAGGCAGTTATTGGTGC
CCTTAAACGCCTGGGGTAATGACTCTCTAGCTTGAGGCATCAAATAAAACGAAAGGCTCAGTCGAAAGAC
TGGGCCTTTCGTTTTATCTGTTGTTTGTCGGTGAACGCTCTCCTGAGTAGGACAAATCCGCCCTCTAGAT
TACGTGCAGTCGATGATAAGCTGTCAAACATGAGAATTGTGCCTAATGAGTGAGCTAACTTACATTAATT
GCGTTGCGCTCACTGCCCGCTTTCCAGTCGGGAAACCTGTCGTGCCAGCTGCATTAATGAATCGGCCAAC
GCGCGGGGAGAGGCGGTTTGCGTATTGGGCGCCAGGGTGGTTTTTCTTTTCACCAGTGAGACGGGCAACA
GCTGATTGCCCTTCACCGCCTGGCCCTGAGAGAGTTGCAGCAAGCGGTCCACGCTGGTTTGCCCCAGCAG
GCGAAAATCCTGTTTGATGGTGGTTAACGGCGGGATATAACATGAGCTGTCTTCGGTATCGTCGTATCCC
ACTACCGAGATATCCGCACCAACGCGCAGCCCGGACTCGGTAATGGCGCGCATTGCGCCCAGCGCCATCT
GATCGTTGGCAACCAGCATCGCAGTGGGAACGATGCCCTCATTCAGCATTTGCATGGTTTGTTGAAAACC
GGACATGGCACTCCAGTCGCCTTCCCGTTCCGCTATCGGCTGAATTTGATTGCGAGTGAGATATTTATGC
CAGCCAGCCAGACGCAGACGCGCCGAGACAGAACTTAATGGGCCCGCTAACAGCGCGATTTGCTGGTGAC
CCAATGCGACCAGATGCTCCACGCCCAGTCGCGTACCGTCTTCATGGGAGAAAATAATACTGTTGATGGG
TGTCTGGTCAGAGACATCAAGAAATAACGCCGGAACATTAGTGCAGGCAGCTTCCACAGCAATGGCATCC
TGGTCATCCAGCGGATAGTTAATGATCAGCCCACTGACGCGTTGCGCGAGAAGATTGTGCACCGCCGCTT
TACAGGCTTCGACGCCGCTTCGTTCTACCATCGACACCACCACGCTGGCACCCAGTTGATCGGCGCGAGA
TTTAATCGCCGCGACAATTTGCGACGGCGCGTGCAGGGCCAGACTGGAGGTGGCAACGCCAATCAGCAAC
GACTGTTTGCCCGCCAGTTGTTGTGCCACGCGGTTGGGAATGTAATTCAGCTCCGCCATCGCCGCTTCCA
CTTTTTCCCGCGTTTTCGCAGAAACGTGGCTGGCCTGGTTCACCACGCGGGAAACGGTCTGATAAGAGAC
ACCGGCATACTCTGCGACATCGTATAACGTTACTGGTTTCACATTCACCACCCTGAATTGACTCTCTTCC
GGGCGCTATCATGCCATACCGCGAAAGGTTTTGCACCATTCGATGGTGTCGGAATTTCGGGCAGCGTTGG
GTCCTGGCCACGGGTGCGCATGATCTAGAGCTGCCTCGCGCGTTTCGGTGATGACGGTGAAAACCTCTGA
CACATGCAGCTCCCGGAGACGGTCACAGCTTGTCTGTAAGCGGATGCCGGGAGCAGACAAGCCCGTCAGG
GCGCGTCAGCGGGTGTTGGCGGGTGTCGGGGCGCAGCCATGACCCAGTCACGTAGCGATAGCGGAGTGTA
TACTGGCTTAACTATGCGGCATCAGAGCAGATTGTACTGAGAGTGCACCATATGCGGTGTGAAATACCGC
ACAGATGCGTAAGGAGAAAATACCGCATCAGGCGCTCTTCCGCTTCCTCGCTCACTGACTCGCTGCGCTC
GGTCGTTCGGCTGCGGCGAGCGGTATCAGCTCACTCAAAGGCGGTAATACGGTTATCCACAGAATCAGGG
GATAACGCAGGAAAGAACATGTGAGCAAAAGGCCAGCAAAAGGCCAGGAACCGTAAAAAGGCCGCGTTGC
TGGCGTTTTTCCATAGGCTCCGCCCCCCTGACGAGCATCACAAAAATCGACGCTCAAGTCAGAGGTGGCG
AAACCCGACAGGACTATAAAGATACCAGGCGTTTCCCCCTGGAAGCTCCCTCGTGCGCTCTCCTGTTCCG
ACCCTGCCGCTTACCGGATACCTGTCCGCCTTTCTCCCTTCGGGAAGCGTGGCGCTTTCTCATAGCTCAC
GCTGTAGGTATCTCAGTTCGGTGTAGGTCGTTCGCTCCAAGCTGGGCTGTGTGCACGAACCCCCCGTTCA
GCCCGACCGCTGCGCCTTATCCGGTAACTATCGTCTTGAGTCCAACCCGGTAAGACACGACTTATCGCCA
CTGGCAGCAGCCACTGGTAACAGGATTAGCAGAGCGAGGTATGTAGGCGGTGCTACAGAGTTCTTGAAGT
GGTGGCCTAACTACGGCTACACTAGAAGGACAGTATTTGGTATCTGCGCTCTGCTGAAGCCAGTTACCTT
CGGAAAAAGAGTTGGTAGCTCTTGATCCGGCAAACAAACCACCGCTGGTAGCGGTGGTTTTTTTGTTTGC
AAGCAGCAGATTACGCGCAGAAAAAAAGGATCTCAAGAAGATCCTTTGATCTTTTCTACGGGGTCTGACG
CTCAGTGGAACGAAAACTCACGTTAAGGGATTTTGGTCATGAGATTATCAAAAAGGATCTTCACCTAGAT
CCTTTTAAATTAAAAATGAAGTTTTAAATCAATCTAAAGTATATATGAGTAAACTTGGTCTGACAGTTAC
CAATGCTTAATCAGTGAGGCACCTATCTCAGCGATCTGTCTATTTCGTTCATCCATAGTTGCCTGACTCC
CCGTCGTGTAGATAACTACGATACGGGAGGGCTTACCATCTGGCCCCAGTGCTGCAATGATACCGCGAGA
CCCACGCTCACCGGCTCCAGATTTATCAGCAATAAACCAGCCAGCCGGAAGGGCCGAGCGCAGAAGTGGT
CCTGCAACTTTATCCGCCTCCATCCAGTCTATTAATTGTTGCCGGGAAGCTAGAGTAAGTAGTTCGCCAG
TTAATAGTTTGCGCAACGTTGTTGCCATTGCTACAGGCATCGTGGTGTCACGCTCGTCGTTTGGTATGGC
TTCATTCAGCTCCGGTTCCCAACGATCAAGGCGAGTTACATGATCCCCCATGTTGTGCAAAAAAGCGGTT
AGCTCCTTCGGTCCTCCGATCGTTGTCAGAAGTAAGTTGGCCGCAGTGTTATCACTCATGGTTATGGCAG
CACTGCATAATTCTCTTACTGTCATGCCATCCGTAAGATGCTTTTCTGTGACTGGTGAGTACTCAACCAA
GTCATTCTGAGAATAGTGTATGCGGCGACCGAGTTGCTCTTGCCCGGCGTCAATACGGGATAATACCGCG
CCACATAGCAGAACTTTAAAAGTGCTCATCATTGGAAAACGTTCTTCGGGGCGAAAACTCTCAAGGATCT
TACCGCTGTTGAGATCCAGTTCGATGTAACCCACTCGTGCACCCAACTGATCTTCAGCATCTTTTACTTT
CACCAGCGTTTCTGGGTGAGCAAAAACAGGAAGGCAAAATGCCGCAAAAAAGGGAATAAGGGCGACACGG
AAATGTTGAATACTCATACTCTTCCTTTTTCAATATTATTGAAGCATTTATCAGGGTTATTGTCTCATGA
GCGGATACATATTTGAATGTATTTAGAAAAATAAACAAATAGGGGTTCCGCGCACATTTCCCCGAAAAGT
GCCACCTGAC
Features (pLannotate 1.2.2; 18 found; start..end, strand, type, name):
     82..126     +  promoter       T5 promoter: bacteriophage T5 promoter for E. coli RNA polymerase, with embedded lac operator
    134..150     +  protein_bind   lac operator: The lac repressor binds to the lac operator to inhibit transcription in E. coli. This inhibition can be relieved by adding lactose or isopropyl-β-D-thiogalactopyranoside (IPTG). lac repressor encoded by lacI
    202..218     +  CDS            capTEV™ (fragment): composite tag for in vivo biotinylation, TEV protease cleavage, and 6xHis tagging
    517..1134    +  CDS            carH (fragment): CARH_THET8 - Experimental evidence at protein level: Swiss-Prot protein existence level 1. Negative regulator of genes involved in carotenoid biosynthesis. From Thermus thermophilus (strain ATCC 27634 / DSM 579 / HB8).
   1451..1469    +  CDS            SET1 (fragment): solubility-enhancement tag derived from T7 phage gene 10B
   1489..1583    +  terminator     lambda t0 terminator: transcription terminator from phage lambda
   1598..1626    +  promoter       cat promoter (fragment): promoter of the E. coli cat gene encoding chloramphenicol acetyltransferase
   1627..2283    +  CDS            cat: CAT_ECOLX - Experimental evidence at protein level: Swiss-Prot protein existence level 1. This enzyme is an effector of chloramphenicol resistance in bacteria. From Escherichia coli. This protein is used as a marker in many commonly used cloning vectors, such as pACYC184.
   2351..2437    +  terminator     rrnB T1 terminator: Escherichia coli rrnB; transcription terminator T1 from the E. coli rrnB gene
   2460..2477    -  promoter       tet promoter (fragment): E. coli promoter for tetracycline efflux protein gene
   2496..2517    -  protein_bind   CAP binding site: CAP binding activates transcription in the presence of cAMP. E. coli catabolite activator protein
   2530..3612    -  CDS            lacI: lac repressor; lacI; The lac repressor binds to the lac operator to inhibit transcription in E. coli. This inhibition can be relieved by adding lactose or isopropyl-β-D-thiogalactopyranoside (IPTG).
   3613..3690    -  promoter       lacIq promoter: lacI (mutant); In the lacIq allele, a single base change in the promoter boosts expression of the lacI gene about 10-fold.
   3739..3780    +  CDS            rop (fragment): Rop protein, which maintains plasmids at low copy number; rop
   3882..4022    +  misc_feature   bom: basis of mobility region from pBR322
   4208..4796    -  rep_origin     ori: high-copy-number ColE1/pMB1/pBR322/pUC origin of replication
   4967..5827    -  CDS            AmpR: β-lactamase; bla; confers resistance to ampicillin, carbenicillin, and related antibiotics
   5828..5932    -  promoter       AmpR promoter: bla
