[The description below was written by a language model from this plasmid's Addgene catalogue record and pLannotate feature annotations shown in this document.]
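Description:
pQE80l ACA is a bacterial expression plasmid built on the pQE80l backbone for producing the recombinant fusion protein "ACA", a SpyTag-ELP-CarHC-ELP-SpyTag polypeptide. It replicates in E. coli from a ColE1/pMB1-type origin, is listed as high copy, and is selected with ampicillin through the bla (AmpR) gene and its native promoter. The annotated 5,960-nt sequence also shows a bom region, a small rop fragment, and a cat (chloramphenicol acetyltransferase) coding sequence with a fragment of its promoter. The cat sequence lies between the lambda t0 and rrnB T1 terminators. Chloramphenicol is not listed as a selection for this plasmid.

The catalogue entry gives the promoter as T7, but the feature table instead annotates a phage T5 promoter with an embedded lac operator, followed by a second lac operator. This promoter is read by the host E. coli RNA polymerase. A lacI gene driven by the lacIq promoter supplies repressor from the plasmid itself, so expression is kept off until induced with IPTG. Downstream, a short match near the start of the open reading frame relates to a 6xHis-containing tag, suggesting an N-terminal histidine tag. The central block matches a fragment of carH from Thermus thermophilus, corresponding to the CarHC domain named in the record. The SpyTag and elastin-like polypeptide (ELP) segments are not individually annotated, and a small "SET1" hit near the 3′ end may be only a partial match. Transcription ends at the lambda t0 terminator.

According to the associated publication title, the protein serves as a building block for B12-dependent, photoresponsive protein hydrogels for controlled release of stem cells or proteins. The terminal SpyTags provide sites for covalent coupling to SpyCatcher-bearing partners.
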