Addgene plasmid #196471: pQE80l ACA
Purpose: Protein expression of SpyTag-ELP-CarHC-ELP-SpyTag
Depositing lab: Fei Sun. Depositing organization: Hong Kong University of Science and Technology. Publication: B(12)-dependent photoresponsive protein hydrogels for controlled stem cell/protein release. Wang R, Yang Z, Luo J, Hsing IM, Sun F. Proc Natl Acad Sci U S A. 2017 Jun 6;114(23):5912-5917. doi: 10.1073/pnas.1621350114. Epub 2017 May 22. PubMed 28533376.
Backbone
  Vector backbone: pQE80l
  Vector type: Bacterial Expression
Growth in bacteria
  Bacterial resistance: Ampicillin, 100 μg/mL
  Growth temperature: 37°C
  Growth strain: DH5alpha
  Copy number: High Copy
Gene/Insert
  Gene/Insert name: ACA (alt name: SpyTag-ELP-CarHC-ELP-SpyTag)
  Species: Other
  Promoter: T7
  Cloning method: Restriction Enzyme; 5′ cloning site Unknown (unknown if destroyed)
Terms and licenses: Academic/Nonprofit Terms; Industry Terms: Not Available to Industry
How to cite: pQE80l ACA was a gift from Fei Sun (Addgene plasmid # 196471 ; http://n2t.net/addgene:196471 ; RRID:Addgene_196471)
